>Addgene plasmid #164709 | pVG88 | addgene full sequence | sequence record 326983 | Addgene NGS Result
AGAACTATTTTTTTCAAAGATGACGGTAACTACAAGACCAGAGCTGAAGTCAAGTTTGAAGGTGATACCT
TAGTTAATAGAATCGAATTAAAAGGTATTGATTTTAAAGAAGATGGTAACATTTTAGGTCACAAATTGGA
ATACAACTATAACTCTCACAATGTTTACATCACTGCTGACAAACAAAAGAATGGTATCAAAGCTAACTTC
AAAATTAGACACAACATTGAAGATGGTGGTGTTCAATTAGCTGACCATTATCAACAAAATACTCCAATTG
GTGATGGTCCAGTCTTGTTACCAGACAACCATTACTTATCCTATCAATCTGCCTTATCCAAAGATCCAAA
CGAAAAGAGAGACCACATGGTCTTGTTAGAATTTGTTACTGCTGCTGGTATTACCCATGGTATTGATGAA
TTGTACAAAGCATCCAACTTGAACATTTCGAGAAAGCTTACCATATCAACCCCATCATGCTCTTTCGAAA
ATTCAAATAGCACATCCATTCCTTCGCCCGCTTCCTCATCTCAAAGCCACACTCCAATGAGAAACATGAG
CTCACTCTCTGATAACAGCGTTTTCAGCCGGAATATGGAACAATCATCACCAATCACTCCAAGTATGTAC
CAATTTGGTCAGCAGCAGTCAAACAGTATATGTGGTAGCACCGTTAGTGTGAATAGTCTGGTGAATACAA
ATAACAAACAAAGGATCTACGAACAAATCACGGGTCCTAACAGCAATAACGCAACCAATGATTATATTGA
TTTGCTAAACCTAAATGAGTCTAACAAGGAAAACCAAAATCCCGCAACGGCGCATTACCTCAATGGGGGC
CCACCCAAGACAAGCTTCATTAACCATGGAATGTTCCCCTCGCCAACTGGGACCATAAATAGCGGTAAAT
CTAGCAGTGCCTCATCTTTAATTTCTTTTGGTATGGGCAATACCCAAGTAATATAGGGCGCGCCACTTCT
AAATAAGCGAATTTCTTATGATTTATGATTTTTATTATTAAATAAGTTATAAAAAAAATAAGTGTATACA
AATTTTAAAGTGACTCTTAGGTTTTAAAACGAAAATTCTTATTCTTGAGTAACTCTTTCCTGTAGGTCAG
GTTGCTTTCTCAGGTATAGTATGAGGTCGCTCTTATTGACCACACCTCTACCGGCAGATCCGCTAGGGAT
AACAGGGTAATATAGATCCCCCGGGCTGCAGGAATTCGATATCAAGCTTATCGATACCGTCGACCTCGAG
GGGGGGCCCGGTACCCAATTCGCCCTATAGTGAGTCGTATTACGCGCGCTCACTGGCCGTCGTTTTACAA
CGTCGTGACTGGGAAAACCCTGGCGTTACCCAACTTAATCGCCTTGCAGCACATCCCCCTTTCGCCAGCT
GGCGTAATAGCGAAGAGGCCCGCACCGATCGCCCTTCCCAACAGTTGCGCAGCCTGAATGGCGAATGG
[124 nt withheld, positions 1469-1592]
C
[91 nt withheld, positions 1594-1684]
A
[49 nt withheld, positions 1686-1734]
CCTTTGACGTTGGAGTCCACGTTCTTT
[37 nt withheld, positions 1762-1798]
ACCCTATCTCGGTCTATTCTTTTGATTTATAAGGGATTTTGCCGATTTCGGCCTATTGGTTAAAAAATGA
GCTGATTTAACAAAAATTTAACGCGAATTTTAACAAAATATTAACGCTTACAATTTCCTGATGCGGTATT
TTCTCCTTACGCATCTGTGCGGTATTTCACACCGCATAGGGTAATAACTGATATAATTAAATTGAAGCTC
TAATTTGTGAGTTTAGTATACATGCATTTACTTATAATACAGTTTTTTAGTTTTGCTGGCCGCATCTTCT
CAAATATGCTTCCCAGCCTGCTTTTCTGTAACGTTCACCCTCTACCTTAGCATCCCTTCCCTTTGCAAAT
AGTCCTCTTCCAACAATAATAATGTCAGATCCTGTAGAGACCACATCATCCACGGTTCTATACTGTTGAC
CCAATGCGTCTCCCTTGTCATCTAAACCCACACCGGGTGTCATAATCAACCAATCGTAACCTTCATCTCT
TCCACCCATGTCTCTTTGAGCAATAAAGCCGATAACAAAATCTTTGTCGCTCTTCGCAATGTCAACAGTA
CCCTTAGTATATTCTCCAGTAGATAGGGAGCCCTTGCATGACAATTCTGCTAACATCAAAAGGCCTCTAG
GTTCCTTTGTTACTTCTTCTGCCGCCTGCTTCAAACCGCTAACAATACCTGGGCCCACCACACCGTGTGC
ATTCGTAATGTCTGCCCATTCTGCTATTCTGTATACACCCGCAGAGTACTGCAATTTGACTGTATTACCA
ATGTCAGCAAATTTTCTGTCTTCGAAGAGTAAAAAATTGTACTTGGCGGATAATGCCTTTAGCGGCTTAA
CTGTGCCCTCCATGGAAAAATCAGTCAAGATATCCACATGTGTTTTTAGTAAACAAATTTTGGGACCTAA
TGCTTCAACTAACTCCAGTAATTCCTTGGTGGTACGAACATCCAATGAAGCACACAAGTTTGTTTGCTTT
TCGTGCATGATATTAAATAGCTTGGCAGCAACAGGACTAGGATGAGTAGCAGCACGTTCCTTATATGTAG
CTTTCGACATGATTTATCTTCGTTTCCTGCAGGTTTTTGTTCTGTGCAGTTGGGTTAAGAATACTGGGCA
ATTTCATGTTTCTTCAACACTACATATGCGTATATATACCAATCTAAGTCTGTGCTCCTTCCTTCGTTCT
TCCTTCTGTTCGGAGATTACCGAATCAAAAAAATTTCAAGGAAACCGAAATCAAAAAAAAGAATAAAAAA
AAAATGATGAATTGAAAAGGTGGTATGGTGCACTCTCAGTACAATCTGCTCTGATGCCGCATAGTTAAGC
CAGCCCCGACACCCGCCAACACCCGCTGACGCGCCCTGACGGGCTTGTCTGCTCCCGGCATCCGCTTACA
GACAAGCTGTGACCGTCTCCGGGAGCTGCATGTGTCAGAGGTTTTCACCGTCATCACCGAAACGCGCGAG
ACGAAAGGGCCTCGTGATACGCCTATTTTTATAGGTTAATGTCATGATAATAATGGTTTCTTAGACGTCA
GGTGGCACTTTTCGGGGAAATGTGCGCGGAACCCCTATTTGTTTATTTTTCTAAATACATTCAAATATGT
ATCCGCTCATGAGACAATAACCCTGATAAATGCTTCAATAATATTGAAAAAGGAAGAGTATGAGTATTCA
ACATTTCCGTGTCGCCCTTATTCCCTTTTTTGCGGCATTTTGCCTTCCTGTTTTTGCTCACCCAGAAACG
CTGGTGAAAGTAAAAGATGCTGAAGATCAGTTGGGTGCACGAGTGGGTTACATCGAACTGGATCTCAACA
GCGGTAAGATCCTTGAGAGTTTTCGCCCCGAAGAACGTTTTCCAATGATGAGCACTTTTAAAGTTCTGCT
ATGTGGCGCGGTATTATCCCGTATTGACGCCGGGCAAGAGCAACTCGGTCGCCGCATACACTATTCTCAG
AATGACTTGGTTGAGTACTCACCAGTCACAGAAAAGCATCTTACGGATGGCATGACAGTAAGAGAATTAT
GCAGTGCTGCCATAACCATGAGTGATAACACTGCGGCCAACTTACTTCTGACAACGATCGGAGGACCGAA
GGAGCTAACCGCTTTTTTGCACAACATGGGGGATCATGTAACTCGCCTTGATCGTTGGGAACCGGAGCTG
AATGAAGCCATACCAAACGACGAGCGTGACACCACGATGCCTGTAGCAATGGCAACAACGTTGCGCAAAC
TATTAACTGGCGAACTACTTACTCTAGCTTCCCGGCAACAATTAATAGACTGGATGGAGGCGGATAAAGT
TGCAGGACCACTTCTGCGCTCGGCCCTTCCGGCTGGCTGGTTTATTGCTGATAAATCTGGAGCCGGTGAG
CGTGGGTCTCGCGGTATCATTGCAGCACTGGGGCCAGATGGTAAGCCCTCCCGTATCGTAGTTATCTACA
CGACGGGGAGTCAGGCAACTATGGATGAACGAAATAGACAGATCGCTGAGATAGGTGCCTCACTGATTAA
GCATTGGTAACTGTCAGACCAAGTTTACTCATATATACTTTAGATTGATTTAAAACTTCATTTTTAATTT
AAAAGGATCTAGGTGAAGATCCTTTTTGATAATCTCATGACCAAAATCCCTTAACGTGAGTTTTCGTTCC
ACTGAGCGTCAGACCCCGTAGAAAAGATCAAAGGATCTTCTTGAGATCCTTTTTTTCTGCGCGTAATCTG
CTGCTTGCAAACAAAAAAACCACCGCTACCAGCGGTGGTTTGTTTGCCGGATCAAGAGCTACCAACTCTT
TTTCCGAAGGTAACTGGCTTCAGCAGAGCGCAGATACCAAATACTGTTCTTCTAGTGTAGCCGTAGTTAG
GCCACCACTTCAAGAACTCTGTAGCACCGCCTACATACCTCGCTCTGCTAATCCTGTTACCAGTGGCTGC
TGCCAGTGGCGATAAGTCGTGTCTTACCGGGTTGGACTCAAGACGATAGTTACCGGATAAGGCGCAGCGG
TCGGGCTGAACGGGGGGTTCGTGCACACAGCCCAGCTTGGAGCGAACGACCTACACCGAACTGAGATACC
TACAGCGTGAGCTATGAGAAAGCGCCACGCTTCCCGAAGGGAGAAAGGCGGACAGGTATCCGGTAAGCGG
CAGGGTCGGAACAGGAGAGCGCACGAGGGAGCTTCCAGGGGGAAACGCCTGGTATCTTTATAGTCCTGTC
GGGTTTCGCCACCTCTGACTTGAGCGTCGATTTTTGTGATGCTCGTCAGGGGGGCGGAGCCTATGGAAAA
ACGCCAGCAACGCGGCCTTTTTACGGTTCCTGGCCTTTTGCTGGCCTTTTGCTCACATGTTCTTTCCTGC
GTTATCCCCTGATTCTGTGGATAACCGTATTACCGCCTTTGAGTGAGCTGATACCGCTCGCCGCAGCCGA
ACGACCGAGCGCAGCGAGTCAGTGAGCGAGGAAGCGGAAGAGCGCCCAATACGCAAACCGCCTCTCCCCG
CGCGTTGGCCGATTCATTAATGCAGCTGGCACGACAGGTTTCCCGACTGGAAAGCGGGCAGTGAGCGCAA
CGCAATTAATGTGAGTTAGCTCACTCATTAGGCACCCCAGGCTTTACACTTTATGCTTCCGGCTCGTATG
TTGTGTGGAATTGTGAGCGGATAACAATTTCACACAGGAAACAGCTATGACCATGATTACGCCAAGCGCG
CAATTAACCCTCACTAAAGGGAACAAAAGCTGGAGCTCCACCGCGGTGGCGGCCGCCAGCTGAAGCTTCG
TACGCTGCAGGTCGGGATCCTCTTCTAAGAAAAAATATTTAGATCATATTATTTTAGATAACCGAGACAT
CGTTAGCAACCATGACTCCAGTAAACAAAAATTCAAGATCCAGAATATTTTGAACTCGACCTTCTAACAT
TACGCTCCTTCGTATTACTCATTCAGCTCTTCCTCTGATAGCAGTGAATTTTCGAGGGTCACGTCGTGAC
TCATATGCTTTCTTGTTCCGTTTCGTTTCGAGATGACAAAAAACTGGTCATTTTTTCCGTTAAGTGCAAC
TCACAGCAGTATCGGCCGCTGAGAAATGCCCGGACAAATTTTTTTGAGCCGGATTGGTCACCGTTTCTTT
CTTCGGCGCGGCTTCCCATTCCCGTCCATCCAAAAAAATCTACCTATATAAATCGACTTTTCACCTCTAA
AGGCAGTTTATTCCTTGTATGTCCTTTAAGTACAGTTAATAACGAGCAATTTTTTTTTTTTTTTTTAGCC
ATCTACCCATCAACTTGTACACTCGTTACCTTAATTAACATGTCTAAAGGTGAAGAATTATTCACTGGTG
TTGTCCCAATTTTGGTTGAATTAGATGGTGATGTTAATGGTCACAAATTTTCTGTCTCCGGTGAAGGTGA
AGGTGATGCTACTTACGGTAAATTGACCTTAAAATTGATTTGTACTACTGGTAAATTGCCAGTTCCATGG
CCAACCTTAGTCACTACTTTAGGTTATGGTTTGCAATGTTTTGCTAGATACCCAGATCATATGAAACAAC
ATGACTTTTTCAAGTCTGCCATGCCAGAAGGTTATGTTCAAGAA
Features (pLannotate 1.2.2; 22 found; start..end, strand, type, name):
    430..963     +  CDS            CLN2 (fragment): CG12_YEAST - Experimental evidence at protein level: Swiss-Prot protein existence level 1. Essential for the control of the cell cycle at the G1/S (start) transition. Interacts with the CDC28 protein kinase to form MPF. From Saccharomyces cerevisiae (strain ATCC 204508 / S288c) (Baker's yeast).
    987..1174    +  terminator     ADH1 terminator: S. cerevisiae ADH1; transcription terminator for the S. cerevisiae alcohol dehydrogenase 1 (ADH1) gene
   1205..1275    +  misc_feature   MCS (fragment): pBluescript multiple cloning site
   1284..1302    -  promoter       T7 promoter: promoter for bacteriophage T7 RNA polymerase
   1310..1465    +  CDS            lacZα (fragment): LacZα fragment of β-galactosidase; lacZ fragment
   1469..1897    +  rep_origin     f1 ori (sequence partly withheld): f1 bacteriophage origin of replication; arrow indicates direction of (+) strand synthesis
   1925..1976    -  misc_feature   bom (fragment): basis of mobility region from pBR322
   2055..2858    -  CDS            URA3: orotidine-5'-phosphate decarboxylase, required for uracil biosynthesis; S. cerevisiae URA3; yeast auxotrophic marker, counterselectable with 5-fluoroorotic acid (5-FOA)
   2859..3074    -  promoter       URA3 promoter: S. cerevisiae URA3
   3082..3131    -  misc_feature   bom (fragment): basis of mobility region from pBR322
   3233..3268    -  CDS            rop (fragment): Rop protein, which maintains plasmids at low copy number; rop
   3363..3467    +  promoter       AmpR promoter: bla
   3468..4328    +  CDS            AmpR: β-lactamase; bla; confers resistance to ampicillin, carbenicillin, and related antibiotics
   4499..5087    +  rep_origin     ori: high-copy-number ColE1/pMB1/pBR322/pUC origin of replication
   5270..5362    +  CDS            lacI (fragment): lac repressor; lacI; The lac repressor binds to the lac operator to inhibit transcription in E. coli. This inhibition can be relieved by adding lactose or isopropyl-β-D-thiogalactopyranoside (IPTG).
   5375..5396    +  protein_bind   CAP binding site: CAP binding activates transcription in the presence of cAMP. E. coli catabolite activator protein
   5411..5441    +  promoter       lac promoter: promoter for the E. coli lac operon
   5449..5465    +  protein_bind   lac operator: The lac repressor binds to the lac operator to inhibit transcription in E. coli. This inhibition can be relieved by adding lactose or isopropyl-β-D-thiogalactopyranoside (IPTG). lac repressor encoded by lacI
   5510..5528    +  promoter       T3 promoter: promoter for bacteriophage T3 RNA polymerase
   5541..5564    +  misc_feature   MCS (fragment): pBluescript multiple cloning site
   5596..5712    +  CDS            SIP4 (fragment): SIP4_YEAST - Protein predicted: Swiss-Prot protein existence level 4. Interacts with the SNF1 protein kinase. From Saccharomyces cerevisiae (strain ATCC 204508 / S288c) (Baker's yeast).
   6108..429     +  CDS            YPet (across the origin): yellow fluorescent protein optimized for FRET with CyPet (Nguyen and Daugherty, 2005)
