[The description below was written by a language model from this plasmid's Addgene catalogue record and pLannotate feature annotations shown in this document.]
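Description:
pVG88 is a yeast expression reporter plasmid built on pRS406, a yeast integrating shuttle vector. The feature table shows no yeast replication origin (no 2μ or CEN/ARS), consistent with a plasmid that must integrate into the S. cerevisiae genome to be maintained. Selection in yeast relies on the URA3 auxotrophic marker with its own promoter, which is also counterselectable with 5-FOA. In E. coli the plasmid is propagated at high copy from a ColE1/pUC-type origin under ampicillin selection (AmpR). The remaining annotated elements (f1 ori, T7 and T3 promoters, lac promoter/operator, lacZα and multiple cloning site fragments) are remnants of the pBluescript-derived backbone.

The payload is a cassette described as ARG3pr – yEVenus – CLN2 PEST – ADH1t, cloned between BamHI and PacI sites. The S. cerevisiae ARG3 promoter drives yEVenus, a codon-optimized yellow variant of yEGFP carrying several substitutions. The annotation tool labels this open reading frame as YPet, a related yellow fluorescent protein. The ARG3 promoter itself is not annotated by name, but it presumably occupies the region between the cloning site and the fluorescent protein, where a short SIP4 fragment is detected. Directly downstream of the fluorescent protein lies a CLN2 fragment supplying the PEST degradation sequence, which destabilizes the reporter so that fluorescence follows changes in promoter activity more closely rather than accumulating. The ADH1 terminator ends the transcript. The associated work concerns the characterization of inducible promoters in budding yeast, so the construct serves as a fluorescent readout of ARG3 promoter activity and dynamics.
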