Addgene plasmid #164709: pVG88
Purpose: yEVenus under the control of ARG3 promoter
Depositing lab: Sahand Jamal Rahi. Depositing organization: Swiss Federal Institute of Technology (EPFL). Publication: Multidimensional characterization of inducible promoters and a highly light-sensitive LOV-transcription factor. Gligorovski V, Sadeghi A, Rahi SJ. Nat Commun. 2023 Jun 27;14(1):3810. doi: 10.1038/s41467-023-38959-8. PubMed 37369667.
Backbone
  Vector backbone: pRS406
  Vector type: Yeast Expression
  Selectable markers: URA3
Growth in bacteria
  Bacterial resistance: Ampicillin, 100 μg/mL
  Growth temperature: 37°C
  Growth strain: DH5alpha
  Copy number: High Copy
Gene/Insert
  Gene/Insert name: ARG3pr - yEVenus - CLN2 PEST - ADH1t
  Species: S. cerevisiae (budding yeast)
  Cloning method: Restriction Enzyme; 5′ cloning site BamHI (unknown if destroyed); 3′ cloning site PacI (unknown if destroyed)
Terms and licenses: Academic/Nonprofit Terms; Industry Terms: Not Available to Industry
Depositor comments: yEVenus is a codon-optimized yEGFP variant with F46L, S65G, V68L, S72A, M153T, V163A, S175G, and T203Y mutations. Please visit https://www.biorxiv.org/content/10.1101/2020.08.16.253310v2 for bioRxiv preprint.
How to cite: pVG88 was a gift from Sahand Jamal Rahi (Addgene plasmid # 164709 ; http://n2t.net/addgene:164709 ; RRID:Addgene_164709)
